>Addgene plasmid #25435 | pMA2641 | depositor full sequence | sequence record 39433 | pMA2641 sequence 7940 bps
AATGAAAGACCCCACCTGTAGGTTTGGCAAGCTAGCTTAAGTAACGCCATTTTGCAAGGCATGGAAAATA
CATAACTGAGAATAGAGAAGTTCAGATCAAGGTTAGGAACAGAGAGACAGCAGAATATGGGCCAAACAGG
ATATCTGTGGTAAGCAGTTCCTGCCCCGCTCAGGGCCAAGAACAGATGGTCCCCAGATGCGGTCCCGCCC
TCAGCAGTTTCTAGAGAACCATCAGATGTTTCCAGGGTGCCCCAAGGACCTGAAAATGACCCTGTGCCTT
ATTTGAACTAACCAATCAGTTCGCTTCTCGCTTCTGTTCGCGCGCTTCTGCTCCCCGAGCTCAATAAAAG
AGCCCACAACCCCTCACTCGGCGCGCCAGTCCTCCGATTGACTGCGTCGCCCGGGTACCCGTATTCCCAA
TAAAGCCTCTTGCTGTTTGCATCCGAATCGTGGACTCGCTGATCCTTGGGAGGGTCTCCTCAGATTGATT
GACTGCCCACCTCGGGGGTCTTTCATTTGGAGGTTCCACCGAGATTTGGAGACCCCTGCCCAGGGACCAC
CGACCCCCCCGCCGGGAGGTAAGCTGGCCAGCGGTCGTTTCGTGTCTGTCTCTGTCTTTGGGCGTGTTTG
TGCCGGCATCTAGTGTTTGCGCCTGCGTCTGTACTAGTTGGCTAACTAGATCTGTATCTGGCGGTCCCGC
GGAAGAACTGACGAGTTCGTATTCCCGGCCGCAGCCCCTGGGAGACGTCCCAGCGGCCTCGGGGGCCCGT
TTTGTGGCCCATTCTGTATCAGTTAACCTACCCGAGTCGGACTTTTTGGAGCTCCGCCACTGTCCGAGGG
GTACGTGGCTTTGTTGGGGGACGAGAGACAGAGACACTTCGCGCCCCCGTCTGAATTTTTGCTTTCGGTT
TTACGCCGAAACCGCGCCGCGCGTCTTGTCTGCTGCAGCATCGTTCTGTGTTGTCTCTGTCTGACTGTGT
TTCTGTATTTGTCTGAAAATTAGCTCGACAAAGTTAAGTAATAGTCCCTCTCTCCAAGCTCACTTACAGG
CGGCCGGGCTGCAGGAATTCACCATGTCTAGACTGGACAAGAGCAAAGTCATAAACGGCGCTCTGGAATT
ACTCAATGGAGTCGGTATCGAAGGCCTGACGACAAGGAAACTCGCTCAAAAGCTGGGAGTTGAGCAGCCT
ACCCTGTACTGGCACGTGAAGAACAAGCGGGCCCTGCTCGATGCCCTGCCAATCGAGATGCTGGACAGGC
ATCATACCCACTTCTGCCCCCTGGAAGGCGAGTCATGGCAAGACTTTCTGCGGAACAACGCCAAGTCATT
CCGCTGTGCTCTCCTCTCACATCGCGACGGGGCTAAAGTGCATCTCGGCACCCGCCCAACAGAGAAACAG
TACGAAACCCTGGAAAATCAGCTCGCGTTCCTGTGTCAGCAAGGCTTCTCCCTGGAGAACGCACTGTACG
CTCTGTCCGCCGTGGGCCACTTTACACTGGGCTGCGTATTGGAGGAACAGGAGCATCAAGTAGCAAAAGA
GGAAAGAGAGACACCTACCACCGATTCTATGCCCCCACTTCTGAGACAAGCAATTGAGCTGTTCGACCGG
CAGGGAGCCGAACCTGCCTTCCTTTTCGGCCTGGAACTAATCATATGTGGCCTGGAGAAACAGCTAAAGT
GCGAAAGCGGCGGGCCGGCCGACGCCCTTGACGATTTTGACTTAGACATGCTCCCAGCCGATGCCCTTGA
CGACTTTGACCTTGATATGCTGCCTGCTGACGCTCTTGACGATTTTGACCTTGACATGCTCCCCGGGTAA
CTAAGTAAGGATCCCCCGGCCGCCCCCTCTCCCTCCCCCCCCCCTAACGTTACTGGCCGAAGCCGCTTGG
AATAAGGCCGGTGTGCGTTTGTCTATATGTTATTTTCCACCATATTGCCGTCTTTTGGCAATGTGAGGGC
CCGGAAACCTGGCCCTGTCTTCTTGACGAGCATTCCTAGGGGTCTTTCCCCTCTCGCCAAAGGAATGCAA
GGTCTGTTGAATGTCGTGAAGGAAGCAGTTCCTCTGGAAGCTTCTTGAAGACAAACAACGTCTGTAGCGA
CCCTTTGCAGGCAGCGGAACCCCCCACCTGGCGACAGGTGCCTCTGCGGCCAAAAGCCACGTGTATAAGA
TACACCTGCAAAGGCGGCACAACCCCAGTGCCACGTTGTGAGTTGGATAGTTGTGGAAAGAGTCAAATGG
CTCTCCTCAAGCGTATTCAACAAGGGGCTGAAGGATGCCCAGAAGGTACCCCATTGTATGGGATCTGATC
TGGGGCCTCGGTGCACATGCTTTACATGTGTTTAGTCGAGGTTAAAAAACGTCTAGGCCCCCCGAACCAC
GGGGACGTGGTTTCCCTTTGAAAAACACGATGATTATATGGCCACAACCATGGTGAGCAAGGGCGAGGAG
CTGTTCACCGGGGTGGTGCCCATCCTGGTCGAGCTGGACGGCGACGTAAACGGCCACAAGTTCAGCGTGT
CCGGCGAGGGCGAGGGCGATGCCACCTACGGCAAGCTGACCCTGAAGTTCATCTGCACCACCGGCAAGCT
GCCCGTGCCCTGGCCCACCCTCGTGACCACCCTGACCTACGGCGTGCAGTGCTTCAGCCGCTACCCCGAC
CACATGAAGCAGCACGACTTCTTCAAGTCCGCCATGCCCGAAGGCTACGTCCAGGAGCGCACCATCTTCT
TCAAGGACGACGGCAACTACAAGACCCGCGCCGAGGTGAAGTTCGAGGGCGACACCCTGGTGAACCGCAT
CGAGCTGAAGGGCATCGACTTCAAGGAGGACGGCAACATCCTGGGGCACAAGCTGGAGTACAACTACAAC
AGCCACAACGTCTATATCATGGCCGACAAGCAGAAGAACGGCATCAAGGTGAACTTCAAGATCCGCCACA
ACATCGAGGACGGCAGCGTGCAGCTCGCCGACCACTACCAGCAGAACACCCCCATCGGCGACGGCCCCGT
GCTGCTGCCCGACAACCACTACCTGAGCACCCAGTCCGCCCTGAGCAAAGACCCCAACGAGAAGCGCGAT
CACATGGTCCTGCTGGAGTTCGTGACCGCCGCCGGGATCACTCTCGGCATGGACGAGCTGTACCGTGCCA
CCATGGCCAAGCCTTTGTCTCAAGAAGAATCCACCCTCATTGAAAGAGCAACGGCTACAATCAACAGCAT
CCCCATCTCTGAAGACTACAGCGTCGCCAGCGCAGCTCTCTCTAGCGACGGCCGCATCTTCACTGGTGTC
AATGTATATCATTTTACTGGGGGACCTTGTGCAGAACTCGTGGTGCTGGGCACTGCTGCTGCTGCGGCAG
CTGGCAACCTGACTTGTATCGTCGCGATCGGAAATGAGAACAGGGGCATCTTGAGCCCCTGCGGACGGTG
CCGACAGGTGCTTCTCGATCTGCATCCTGGGATCAAAGCCATAGTGAAGGACAGTGATGGACAGCCGACG
GCAGTTGGGATTCGTGAATTGCTGCCCTCTGGTTATGTGTGGGAGGGCTAAGGTACAAGTCCGGACTCAG
ATCCAGCGCTGATAACCCAGCCTCCACCACAAACAAGGATGCCGGTACCGGCCGATAATCAACCTCTGGA
TTACAAAATTTGTGAAAGATTGACTGGTATTCTTAACTATGTTGCTCCTTTTACGCTATGTGGATACGCT
GCTTTAATGCCTTTGTATCATGCTATTGCTTCCCGTATGGCTTTCATTTTCTCCTCCTTGTATAAATCCT
GGTTGCTGTCTCTTTATGAGGAGTTGTGGCCCGTTGTCAGGCAACGTGGCGTGGTGTGCACTGTGTTTGC
TGACGCAACCCCCACTGGTTGGGGCATTGCCACCACCTGTCAGCTCCTTTCCGGGACTTTCGCTTTCCCC
CTCCCTATTGCCACGGCGGAACTCATCGCCGCCTGCCTTGCCCGCTGCTGGACAGGGGCTCGGCTGTTGG
GCACTGACAATTCCGTGGTGTTGTCGGGGAAATCATCGTCCTTTCCTTGGCTGCTCGCCTGTGTTGCCAC
CTGGATTCTGCGCGGGACGTCCTTCTGCTACGTCCCTTCGGCCCTCAATCCAGCGGACCTTCCTTCCCGC
GGCCTGCTGCCGGCTCTGCGGCCTCTTCCGCGTCTTCGCCTTCGCCCTCAGACGAGTCGGATCTCCCTTT
GGGCCGCCTCCCCGCATCGGCCCACCACCACCACCACCACATGTGAATTGATCCAAGCTTATCGATAGGC
CTAGGCCTATCGATAGGCCTAGGCCTATCGATAGGCCTAACACGAGCCATAGATAAAATAAAAGATTTTA
TTTAGTCTCCAGAAAAAGGGGGGAATGAAAGACCCCACCTGTAGGTTTGGCAAGCTAGCTGCAGTAACGG
CCATTTTGCAAGGCATGGAAAAATACCAAACCAAGAATAGAGAAGTTCAGATCAAGGGCGGGTACATGAA
AATAGCTAACGTTGGGCCAAACAGGATATCTGCGGTGAGCAGTTTCGGCCCCGGCCCGGGGCCAAGAACA
GATGGTCACCGCAGTTTCGGCCCCGGCCCGAGGCCAAGAACAGATGGTCCCCAGATATGGCCCAACCCTC
AGCAGTTTCTTAAGACCCATCAGATGTTTCCAGGCTCCCCCAAGGACCTGAAATGACCCTGCGCCTTATT
TGAATTAACCAATCAGCCTGCTTCTCGCTTCTGTTCGCGCGCTTCTGCTTCCCGAGCTCTATAAAAGAGC
TCACAACCCCTCACTCGGCGCGCCAGTCCTCCGATTGACTGAGTCGCCCGGGTACCCGTATTCCCAATAA
AGCCTCTTGCTGTTTGCATCCGAATCGTGGACTCGCTGATCCTTGGGAGGGTCTCCTCAGATTGATTGAC
TGCCCACCTCGGGGGTCTTTCAGTAGGATCTCGACCGATGCCCTTGAGAGCCTTCAACCCAGTCAGCTCC
TTCCGGTGGGCGCGGGGCATGACTATCGTCGCCGCACTTATGACTGTCTTCTTTATCATGCAACTCGTAG
GACAGGTGCCGGCAGCGCTCTGGGTCATTTTCGGCGAGGACCGCTTTCGCTGGAGCGCGACGATGATCGG
CCTGTCGCTTGCGGTATTCGGAATCTTGCACGCCCTCGCTCAAGCCTTCGTCACTGGTCCCGCCACCAAA
CGTTTCGGCGAGAAGCAGGCCATTATCGCCGGCATGGCGGCCGACGCGCTGGGCTACGTCTTGCTGGCGT
TCGCGACGCGAGGCTGGATGGCCTTCCCCATTATGATTCTTCTCGCTTCCGGCGGCATCGGGATGCCCGC
GTTGCAGGCCATGCTGTCCAGGCAGGTAGATGACGACCATCAGGGACAGCTTCAAGGATCGCTCGCGGCT
CTTACCAGCCTAACTTCGATCACTGGACCGCTGATCGTCACGGCGATTTATGCCGCCTCGGCGAGCACAT
GGAACGGGTTGGCATGGATTGTAGGCGCCTGATGCGGTATTTTCTCCTTACGCATCTGTGCGGTATTTCA
CACCGCATATGGTGCACTCTCAGTACAATCTGCTCTGATGCCGCATAGTTAAGCCAGCCCCGACACCCGC
CAACACCCGCTGACGCGCCCTGACGGGCTTGTCTGCTCCCGGCATCCGCTTACAGACAAGCTGTGACCGT
CTCCGGGAGCTGCATGTGTCAGAGGTTTTCACCGTCATCACCGAAACGCGCGAGACGAAAGGGCCTCGTG
ATACGCCTATTTTTATAGGTTAATGTCATGATAATAATGGTTTCTTAGACGTCAGGTGGCACTTTTCGGG
GAAATGTGCGCGGAACCCCTATTTGTTTATTTTTCTAAATACATTCAAATATGTATCCGCTCATGAGACA
ATAACCCTGATAAATGCTTCAATAATATTGAAAAAGGAAGAGTATGAGTATTCAACATTTCCGTGTCGCC
CTTATTCCCTTTTTTGCGGCATTTTGCCTTCCTGTTTTTGCTCACCCAGAAACGCTGGTGAAAGTAAAAG
ATGCTGAAGATCAGTTGGGTGCACGAGTGGGTTACATCGAACTGGATCTCAACAGCGGTAAGATCCTTGA
GAGTTTTCGCCCCGAAGAACGTTTTCCAATGATGAGCACTTTTAAAGTTCTGCTATGTGGCGCGGTATTA
TCCCGTATTGACGCCGGGCAAGAGCAACTCGGTCGCCGCATACACTATTCTCAGAATGACTTGGTTGAGT
ACTCACCAGTCACAGAAAAGCATCTTACGGATGGCATGACAGTAAGAGAATTATGCAGTGCTGCCATAAC
CATGAGTGATAACACTGCGGCCAACTTACTTCTGACAACGATCGGAGGACCGAAGGAGCTAACCGCTTTT
TTGCACAACATGGGGGATCATGTAACTCGCCTTGATCGTTGGGAACCGGAGCTGAATGAAGCCATACCAA
ACGACGAGCGTGACACCACGATGCCTGTAGCAATGGCAACAACGTTGCGCAAACTATTAACTGGCGAACT
ACTTACTCTAGCTTCCCGGCAACAATTAATAGACTGGATGGAGGCGGATAAAGTTGCAGGACCACTTCTG
CGCTCGGCCCTTCCGGCTGGCTGGTTTATTGCTGATAAATCTGGAGCCGGTGAGCGTGGGTCTCGCGGTA
TCATTGCAGCACTGGGGCCAGATGGTAAGCCCTCCCGTATCGTAGTTATCTACACGACGGGGAGTCAGGC
AACTATGGATGAACGAAATAGACAGATCGCTGAGATAGGTGCCTCACTGATTAAGCATTGGTAACTGTCA
GACCAAGTTTACTCATATATACTTTAGATTGATTTAAAACTTCATTTTTAATTTAAAAGGATCTAGGTGA
AGATCCTTTTTGATAATCTCATGACCAAAATCCCTTAACGTGAGTTTTCGTTCCACTGAGCGTCAGACCC
CGTAGAAAAGATCAAAGGATCTTCTTGAGATCCTTTTTTTCTGCGCGTAATCTGCTGCTTGCAAACAAAA
AAACCACCGCTACCAGCGGTGGTTTGTTTGCCGGATCAAGAGCTACCAACTCTTTTTCCGAAGGTAACTG
GCTTCAGCAGAGCGCAGATACCAAATACTGTCCTTCTAGTGTAGCCGTAGTTAGGCCACCACTTCAAGAA
CTCTGTAGCACCGCCTACATACCTCGCTCTGCTAATCCTGTTACCAGTGGCTGCTGCCAGTGGCGATAAG
TCGTGTCTTACCGGGTTGGACTCAAGACGATAGTTACCGGATAAGGCGCAGCGGTCGGGCTGAACGGGGG
GTTCGTGCACACAGCCCAGCTTGGAGCGAACGACCTACACCGAACTGAGATACCTACAGCGTGAGCATTG
AGAAAGCGCCACGCTTCCCGAAGGGAGAAAGGCGGACAGGTATCCGGTAAGCGGCAGGGTCGGAACAGGA
GAGCGCACGAGGGAGCTTCCAGGGGGAAACGCCTGGTATCTTTATAGTCCTGTCGGGTTTCGCCACCTCT
GACTTGAGCGTCGATTTTTGTGATGCTCGTCAGGGGGGCGGAGCCTATGGAAAAACGCCAGCAACGCGGC
CTTTTTACGGTTCCTGGCCTTTTGCTGGCCTTTTGCTCACATGTTCTTTCCTGCGTTATCCCCTGATTCT
GTGGATAACCGTATTACCGCCTTTGAGTGAGCTGATACCGCTCGCCGCAGCCGAACGACCGAGCGCAGCG
AGTCAGTGAGCGAGGAAGCGGAAGAGCGCCCAATACGCAAACCGCCTCTCCCCGCGCGTTGGCCGATTCA
TTAATGCAGGTCGAGGGGGGGCCCGGTCACGATTAGTCCAATTTGTTAAAGACAGGATATCAGGTGGTCC
AGGCTCTAGTTTTGACTCAACAATATCACCAGCTGAAGCCTATAGAGTACGAGCCATAGATAGAATAAAA
GATTTTATTTAGTCTCCAGAAAAAGGGGGG
Features (pLannotate 1.2.2; 19 found; start..end, strand, type, name):
      1..517     +  LTR            5' LTR: 5' long terminal repeat from murine embryonic stem cell virus
    656..757     +  ncRNA          Gammaretro CES: Accession: RF00374 - Gammaretrovirus core encapsidation signal
    797..1123    +  CDS            GGAG_MLVAV (fragment): Experimental evidence at protein level: Swiss-Prot protein existence level 1. Plays a role in viral particle release. Presumably acts by facilitating the fission of the virion bud at the cell surface (PubMed:17267509, PubMed:22828015). May prevent the antiviral activity of murine APOBEC3 (PubMed:25505062, PubMed:23671100, PubMed:20702647). From AKV murine leukemia virus (AKR (endogenous) murine leukemia virus).
   1074..1820    +  CDS            rtTA-Advanced: improved tetracycline-controlled transactivator In the Tet-On® system, rtTA-Advanced binds to the Tet-responsive element and stimulates transcription only in the presence of tetracycline or doxycycline.
   1844..2429    +  misc_feature   IRES2: internal ribosome entry site (IRES) of the encephalomyocarditis virus (EMCV)
   2430..3146    +  CDS            EGFP: EGFP is a basic (constitutively fluorescent) green fluorescent protein published in 1996, derived from Aequorea victoria. It is reported to be a rapidly-maturing weak dimer with moderate acid sensitivity.
   3153..3551    +  CDS            BSD: blasticidin S deaminase; Aspergillus terreus BSD; confers resistance to blasticidin
   3627..4215    +  misc_feature   WPRE: woodchuck hepatitis virus posttranscriptional regulatory element
   4222..4240    +  CDS            9xHis (fragment): 9xHis affinity tag
   4410..4812    +  promoter       SFFV promoter: spleen focus-forming virus long terminal repeat (LTR) promoter
   4931..5489    +  CDS            TcR (fragment): tetracycline efflux protein; tet; confers resistance to tetracycline
   5488..5587    -  misc_feature   bom (fragment): basis of mobility region from pBR322
   5689..5724    -  CDS            rop (fragment): Rop protein, which maintains plasmids at low copy number; rop
   5819..5923    +  promoter       AmpR promoter: bla
   5924..6784    +  CDS            AmpR: β-lactamase; bla; confers resistance to ampicillin, carbenicillin, and related antibiotics
   6955..7543    +  rep_origin     ori: high-copy-number ColE1/pMB1/pBR322/pUC origin of replication
   7726..7779    +  CDS            lacI (fragment): lac repressor; lacI; The lac repressor binds to the lac operator to inhibit transcription in E. coli. This inhibition can be relieved by adding lactose or isopropyl-β-D-thiogalactopyranoside (IPTG).
   7781..7797    +  misc_feature   MCS (fragment): pBluescript multiple cloning site
   7800..7899    +  CDS            env (fragment): murine leukemia virus gPr80 envelope polyprotein precursor; env; proteolytically cleaved into gp70SU and p15TM subunits
