[The description below was written by a language model from this plasmid's Addgene catalogue record and pLannotate feature annotations shown in this document.]
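Description:
pMA2641 is a gammaretroviral mammalian expression vector built on the unpublished pMA2635rc backbone (about 7.2 kb; the full construct is 7,940 nt) that delivers the rtTA-Advanced (Tet-On Advanced) reverse tetracycline-regulated transactivator. It is maintained in E. coli through a high-copy ColE1/pUC-type origin and an ampicillin resistance gene (bla with its own promoter). Small remnants of pBR322-derived sequences (partial TcR, bom, rop) and fragments annotated as lacI, MCS and a short His-tag match appear to be backbone leftovers or incidental hits rather than functional parts.

The viral portion begins with a 5' LTR of murine embryonic stem cell virus type, followed by the gammaretrovirus core encapsidation signal and a partial gag-region fragment, which together allow the genomic RNA to be packaged when viral proteins are supplied in trans. The roughly 755 bp rtTA-Advanced coding sequence, cloned between EcoRI and BamHI sites, sits directly downstream. No separate internal promoter is annotated ahead of it, so transcription presumably comes from the 5' LTR. An EMCV IRES follows and directs translation of EGFP, with the blasticidin S deaminase coding sequence only a few bases after it, an arrangement suggesting an EGFP-BSD fusion, though the record does not say so. This would let transduced cells be both visualised by fluorescence and selected with blasticidin. A WPRE enhances transcript expression, and the downstream element annotated as an SFFV LTR promoter probably corresponds to the 3' LTR region.

According to the associated publication, the plasmid is part of a retro-lentiviral system for doxycycline-inducible gene expression and knockdown in cells with limited proliferative capacity. It supplies the transactivator, which activates Tet-responsive promoters only when doxycycline is present.
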