Addgene plasmid #25435: pMA2641
Depositing lab: Mikhail Alexeyev. Depositing organization: University of South Alabama. Publication: A retro-lentiviral system for doxycycline-inducible gene expression and gene knockdown in cells with limited proliferative capacity. Alexeyev MF, Fayzulin R, Shokolenko IN, Pastukh V. Mol Biol Rep. 2010 Apr . 37(4):1987-91. 10.1007/s11033-009-9647-7 PubMed 19655272.
Backbone
  Vector backbone: pMA2635rc
  Backbone manufacturer: unpublished
  Backbone size w/o insert (bp): 7200
  Vector type: Mammalian Expression, Retroviral
  Selectable markers: Blasticidin
Growth in bacteria
  Bacterial resistance: Ampicillin, 100 μg/mL
  Growth temperature: 37°C
  Growth strain: DH5alpha
  Copy number: Unknown
Gene/Insert
  Gene/Insert name: reverse tetracycline-regulated transactivator advanced (alt names: rtTA Advanced; Tet-On Advanced)
  Species: E. coli
  Insert size (bp): 755
  Cloning method: Restriction Enzyme; 5′ cloning site EcoRI (not destroyed); 3′ cloning site BamHI (not destroyed)
  Sequencing primers: 5′ n/a; 3′ n/a
Resource information
  A portion of this plasmid was derived from a plasmid made by: Clontech
Terms and licenses: Academic/Nonprofit Terms; Industry Terms: Not Available to Industry
How to cite: pMA2641 was a gift from Mikhail Alexeyev (Addgene plasmid # 25435 ; http://n2t.net/addgene:25435 ; RRID:Addgene_25435)
