>Addgene plasmid #25435 | pMA2641 | addgene partial sequence | sequence record 31137 | 25435 with IRES-R
AGCGGCTTCGGCCAGTAACGTTAGGGGGGGGGGGAGGGAGAGGGGGCGGCCGGGGGATCCTTACTTAGTT
ACCCGGGGAGCATGTCAAGGTCAAAATCGTCAAGAGCGTCAGCAGGCAGCATATCAAGGTCAAAGTCGTC
AAGGGCATCGGCTGGGAGCATGTCTAAGTCAAAATCGTCAAGGGCGTCGGCCGGCCCGCCGCTTTCGCAC
TTTAGCTGTTTCTCCAGGCCACATATGATTAGTTCCAGGCCGAAAAGGAAGGCAGGTTCGGCTCCCTGCC
GGTCGAACAGCTCAATTGCTTGTCTCAGAAGTGGGGGCATAGAATCGGTGGTAGGTGTCTCTCTTTCCTC
TTTTGCTACTTGATGCTCCTGTTCCTCCAATACGCAGCCCAGTGTAAAGTGGCCCACGGCGGACAGAGCG
TACAGTGCGTTCTCCAGGGAGAAGCCTTGCTGACACAGGAACGCGAGCTGATTTTCCAGGGTTTCGTACT
GTTTCTCTGTTGGGCGGGTGCCGAGATGCACTTTAGCCCCGTCGCGATGTGAGAGGAGAGCACAGCGGAA
TGACTTGGCGTTGTTCCGCAGAAAGTCTTGCCATGACTCGCCTTCCAGGGGGCAGAAGTGGGTATGATGC
CTGTCCAGCATCTCGATTGGCAGGGCATCGAGCAGGGCCCGCTTGNTCTTCACGTGCCAGTACAGGGTAG
GCTGCTCAACTCCCAGCTTTTGAGCGAGTTTNCCTTGTCGTCAGGNCTTCGATACCGACTCCATTGAGTA
NNNCAGAGCGNCNTNATGACTTTGCTCTNTCCAGTCTAGACATGTGAATCCTGCAGCCCGC
