>Addgene plasmid #25435 | pMA2641 | addgene partial sequence | sequence record 31138 | 25435 with EGFP-N
CTCCTCGCCCTTGCTCACCATGGTATTATCGTGTTTTTCAAAGGGAAACCACGTCCCCGTGGTTCGGGGG
GCCTAGACGTTTTTTTAACCTCGACTAAACACATGTAAAGCATGTGCACCGAGGCCCCAGATCAGATCCC
ATACAATGGGGTACCTTCTGGGCATCCTTCAGCCCCTTGTTGAATACGCTTGAGGAGAGCCATTTGACTC
TTTCCACAACTATCCAACTCACAACGTGGCACTGGGGTTGTGCCGCCTTTGCAGGTGTATCTTATACACG
TGGCTTTTGGCCGCAGAGGCACCTGTCGCCAGGTGGGGGGTTCCGCTGCCTGCAAAGGGTCGCTACAGAC
GTTGTTTGTCTTCAAGAAGCTTCCAGAGGAACTGCTTCCTTCACGACATTCAACAGACCTTGCATTCCTT
TGGCGAGAGGGGAAAGACCCCTAGGAATGCTCGTCAAGAAGACAGGGCCAGGTTTCCGGGCCCTCACATT
GCCAAAAGACGGCAATATGGTGGAAAATAACATATAGACAAACGCACACCGGCCTTATTCCAAGCGGCTT
CGGCCAGTAACGTTAGGGGGGGGGGGANGGAGANGGGGCGGCCGGGGGATCCTTACTTAGTTACCCGGGG
AGCATGTCAAGGTCAAAATCGTCAAGAGCGTCAGCAGGCAGCATATCAAGGTCAAAGTCGTCAAGGGCAT
CGGCTGGGAGCATGTCTAAGTCAAAATCGTCAAGGGCGTCGGCCGGCCCGCCGCTTTCGCACTTTAGCTG
TTTCTCCAGGCCACATATGATTAGTTCCAGGCCGAAAAGGNANGCAGGTTCGGNTCCCTGCCGGTCGAAC
AGCTCAATTGCTTGTCTCAGAAGTGGGGGCATAGAATCGG
